Addgene plasmid #212494: pTwist-SARS-CoV-2 Spike-deltaC18 D405N (AAC)
Purpose: Encodes SARS-CoV-2 spike D405N for pseudovirus production
Depositing lab: Alejandro Balazs. Depositing organization: Massachusetts General Hospital. Publication: Ongoing evolution of SARS-CoV-2 drives escape from mRNA vaccine-induced humoral immunity. Roederer AL, Cao Y, Denis KS, Sheehan ML, Li CJ, Lam EC, Gregory DJ, Poznansky MC, Iafrate AJ, Canaday DH, Gravenstein S, Garcia-Beltran WF, Balazs AB. medRxiv [Preprint]. 2024 Mar 7:2024.03.05.24303815. doi: 10.1101/2024.03.05.24303815. PubMed 38496628.
Backbone
  Vector backbone: pTwist-CMV-BetaGlobin-WPRE-Neo
  Backbone manufacturer: Twist
  Vector type: Mammalian Expression
Growth in bacteria
  Bacterial resistance: Ampicillin, 100 μg/mL
  Growth temperature: 37°C
  Growth strain: DH5alpha
  Copy number: High Copy
Gene/Insert
  Gene/Insert name: SARS-CoV-2 Spike D405N
  Species: Severe acute respiratory syndrome coronavirus 2
  Mutation: D405N
  Entrez Gene: S (a.k.a. GU280_gp02, spike glycoprotein)
  Promoter: CAG
  Cloning method: Ligation Independent Cloning
Terms and licenses: Academic/Nonprofit Terms; Industry Terms: Not Available to Industry
Depositor comments: Please visit https://www.medrxiv.org/content/10.1101/2024.03.05.24303815v1 for medRxiv preprint.
How to cite: pTwist-SARS-CoV-2 Spike-deltaC18 D405N (AAC) was a gift from Alejandro Balazs (Addgene plasmid # 212494 ; http://n2t.net/addgene:212494 ; RRID:Addgene_212494)
