[The description below was written by a language model from this plasmid's Addgene catalogue record and pLannotate feature annotations shown in this document.]
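Description:
pTwist-SARS-CoV-2 Spike-deltaC18 D405N (AAC) is a mammalian expression plasmid of about 10.5 kb, built on the Twist pTwist-CMV-BetaGlobin-WPRE-Neo backbone. It encodes the SARS-CoV-2 spike glycoprotein carrying the single substitution D405N, and the "(AAC)" in the name presumably indicates the asparagine codon used. The name also indicates a deletion of the C-terminal 18 residues. This truncation is commonly used to improve spike incorporation into pseudotyped particles, and it is consistent with the annotated spike reading frame of 3,765 nt. In bacteria the plasmid replicates from a high-copy ColE1/pUC-type origin and is selected with ampicillin through a β-lactamase gene.

The catalogue entry lists the promoter as CAG. However, the feature table and the backbone name instead point to a CMV enhancer with CMV promoter elements, followed by a truncated human β-globin intron directly upstream of the spike coding sequence, so the promoter designation should be treated with caution. The intron is expected to increase transcript processing and expression. Downstream, a WPRE enhances post-transcriptional expression and is followed by an SV40 polyadenylation signal, although that signal is annotated on the opposite strand. A separate cassette places the neo gene under the SV40 early promoter with a bGH poly(A) signal, which allows G418 selection of mammalian cells. The bacterial and mammalian units are flanked by β-globin insulator fragments, rrnG and T7 terminators, and a synthetic poly(A) signal, all of which limit read-through between modules.

According to the record, the plasmid supplies spike D405N in trans for pseudovirus production. The associated work concerns SARS-CoV-2 evolution and escape from mRNA vaccine-induced humoral immunity, which points to use in dissecting the contribution of individual spike mutations in neutralization assays.
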