Features (pLannotate 1.2.2; 21 found; start..end, strand, type, name):
      1..3765    +  CDS            S: SPIKE_SARS2 - Experimental evidence at protein level: Swiss-Prot protein existence level 1. [Spike glycoprotein]: May down-regulate host tetherin (BST2) by lysosomal degradation, thereby counteracting its antiviral activity. From Severe acute respiratory syndrome coronavirus 2 (2019-nCoV) (SARS-CoV-2).
   3839..4427    +  misc_feature   WPRE: woodchuck hepatitis virus posttranscriptional regulatory element
   4480..4601    -  polyA_signal   SV40 poly(A) signal: SV40 polyadenylation signal
   4624..4693    -  CDS            large T antigen (fragment): large T antigen from SV40 (simian virus 40)
   4716..4762    +  terminator     T7 terminator: transcription terminator for bacteriophage T7 RNA polymerase
   4792..4928    +  terminator     rrnG terminator: transcription terminator from the E. coli ribosomal RNA rrnG operon (Albrechtsen et al., 1991)
   4973..5044    +  misc_feature   3' β-globin insulator: insulator downstream of the human β-globin locus (Farrell et al., 2002)
   5089..5285    +  promoter       SV40 promoter: SV40 early promoter
   5299..6090    +  CDS            neo: KKA2_KLEPN - Also known as kan, nptII. Experimental evidence at protein level: Swiss-Prot protein existence level 1. Resistance to kanamycin, neomycin, paromomycin, ribostamycin, butirosin and gentamicin B. From Klebsiella pneumoniae.
   6104..6328    +  polyA_signal   bGH poly(A) signal: bovine growth hormone polyadenylation signal
   6524..7112    -  rep_origin     ori: high-copy-number ColE1/pMB1/pBR322/pUC origin of replication
   7284..7348    -  CDS            bla(M) (fragment): β-lactamase lacking the signal sequence; bla(M); allows cytosolic expression of β-lactamase
   7858..8718    +  CDS            AmpR: β-lactamase; bla; confers resistance to ampicillin, carbenicillin, and related antibiotics
   8731..8867    +  terminator     rrnG terminator: transcription terminator from the E. coli ribosomal RNA rrnG operon (Albrechtsen et al., 1991)
   9019..9090    +  misc_feature   5' β-globin insulator: insulator upstream of the human β-globin locus (Farrell et al., 2002)
   9095..9141    -  terminator     T7 terminator: transcription terminator for bacteriophage T7 RNA polymerase
   9159..9207    -  polyA_signal   poly(A) signal: synthetic polyadenylation signal
   9288..9591    +  enhancer       CMV enhancer: human cytomegalovirus immediate early enhancer
   9664..9681    -  promoter       CMV promoter (fragment): human cytomegalovirus (CMV) immediate early promoter
   9744..9795    +  promoter       CMVd2 promoter: truncated human cytomegalovirus (CMV) immediate early promoter that yields moderately reduced expression relative to the full-length promoter
   9929..10404   +  intron         β-globin intron: internally truncated intron from human β-globin
>Addgene plasmid #212494 | pTwist-SARS-CoV-2 Spike-deltaC18 D405N (AAC) | addgene full sequence | sequence record 432813 | Addgene NGS Result
ATGTTTGTGTTCCTCGTTCTCCTGCCCCTCGTTTCTTCCCAATGCGTGAACCTCACAACTAGAACGCAGC
TCCCACCCGCTTACACGAACTCTTTTACTCGTGGAGTATACTATCCCGATAAAGTCTTTAGGTCCAGTGT
CCTTCATTCTACTCAAGACCTTTTCCTGCCATTCTTCTCAAATGTCACCTGGTTCCATGCTATCCACGTT
TCTGGCACCAACGGAACTAAACGATTTGATAATCCCGTCTTGCCATTTAACGATGGCGTATACTTTGCCT
CAACGGAGAAGTCCAACATTATCCGGGGATGGATATTTGGCACCACCCTGGACTCCAAGACACAGTCTCT
CCTCATTGTGAACAACGCCACCAATGTCGTCATCAAAGTCTGTGAATTTCAATTTTGTAACGATCCCTTT
CTCGGGGTTTATTATCATAAGAATAACAAGTCTTGGATGGAGTCAGAGTTCCGCGTTTACAGTTCCGCTA
ACAACTGTACTTTTGAGTACGTTTCCCAACCATTTCTCATGGATCTTGAAGGGAAGCAAGGCAACTTCAA
GAATCTCCGCGAATTTGTGTTTAAGAATATAGACGGCTACTTCAAAATTTATAGCAAGCATACCCCGATA
AATCTGGTTCGGGATCTCCCTCAAGGCTTCTCCGCGTTGGAACCCCTCGTGGACTTGCCGATTGGCATCA
ACATCACCCGGTTCCAAACCCTTCTTGCCCTTCATCGAAGCTACCTCACGCCTGGCGACAGTAGTAGTGG
TTGGACAGCGGGCGCAGCAGCCTACTATGTGGGATATTTGCAACCACGCACCTTTCTTCTCAAATATAAC
GAAAACGGAACAATTACCGATGCCGTAGACTGTGCCCTCGATCCCCTGTCCGAAACTAAATGCACACTCA
AGTCCTTCACAGTTGAGAAAGGCATATACCAAACCAGTAACTTCCGCGTCCAACCCACCGAATCCATTGT
TCGATTCCCTAACATCACCAATTTGTGTCCTTTCGGTGAAGTATTTAATGCCACTCGATTTGCATCAGTT
TATGCCTGGAATCGCAAGCGAATATCAAATTGTGTTGCAGATTATAGTGTCCTGTATAATAGCGCATCAT
TCAGCACTTTTAAGTGTTATGGGGTCAGCCCTACGAAATTGAATGACTTGTGTTTTACCAACGTTTACGC
AGATTCTTTCGTCATACGCGGCAACGAAGTCCGACAGATTGCACCGGGGCAAACCGGAAAGATAGCAGAC
TATAATTATAAGTTGCCGGATGACTTCACCGGCTGCGTTATAGCATGGAACTCCAATAATCTCGATTCAA
AAGTCGGCGGCAACTATAATTATCTTTACCGCCTGTTTCGCAAGTCAAATCTGAAGCCCTTTGAACGTGA
CATCTCCACCGAAATTTATCAAGCTGGCAGCACCCCATGTAATGGAGTGGAAGGGTTTAACTGTTATTTT
CCCCTTCAATCATACGGATTTCAACCAACAAATGGGGTGGGCTATCAACCATATCGGGTGGTAGTCTTGA
GCTTTGAGCTGCTCCACGCACCGGCTACAGTTTGCGGACCGAAGAAAAGCACTAACCTGGTGAAGAATAA
ATGTGTGAACTTCAACTTTAATGGGCTCACCGGAACAGGGGTGCTGACAGAATCAAACAAGAAATTTCTC
CCTTTTCAACAATTTGGTAGAGACATTGCCGATACCACAGATGCCGTCCGCGATCCGCAAACACTGGAAA
TCCTCGATATAACACCCTGTAGCTTCGGCGGGGTCAGCGTGATAACTCCCGGAACGAACACATCCAACCA
AGTGGCTGTCCTGTATCAAGATGTCAACTGTACCGAAGTCCCTGTGGCGATACACGCCGACCAACTGACA
CCCACCTGGAGAGTCTACTCAACAGGTTCCAATGTCTTTCAAACTAGAGCGGGTTGTCTCATTGGCGCTG
AGCATGTCAATAATTCATACGAATGTGATATTCCTATTGGGGCAGGAATCTGTGCGTCTTATCAAACTCA
AACGAACTCACCACGGCGCGCTCGCTCAGTAGCCAGCCAGTCCATAATCGCCTATACCATGAGTCTCGGG
GCTGAGAACTCCGTGGCTTATTCAAACAATTCCATCGCAATCCCAACTAACTTTACCATTAGCGTTACCA
CGGAAATCTTGCCCGTCAGCATGACTAAGACGAGCGTAGACTGTACGATGTATATCTGTGGGGATTCCAC
CGAGTGTAGCAACCTCTTGCTTCAATACGGGTCTTTCTGTACTCAACTCAACCGAGCATTGACCGGAATT
GCGGTCGAACAAGACAAGAATACCCAAGAGGTGTTCGCACAAGTAAAGCAAATATACAAAACGCCGCCAA
TCAAAGATTTTGGCGGGTTTAATTTTAGCCAAATACTGCCAGACCCATCTAAGCCTTCAAAACGCAGCTT
TATCGAGGATCTGCTGTTCAACAAAGTTACGTTGGCTGACGCGGGTTTCATTAAGCAGTATGGGGATTGT
TTGGGAGACATTGCGGCCCGCGACCTTATCTGTGCTCAAAAATTCAATGGGTTGACAGTTCTGCCCCCTC
TGCTCACTGATGAGATGATTGCACAGTATACATCAGCATTGTTGGCAGGAACCATTACATCCGGCTGGAC
TTTTGGCGCGGGTGCGGCCCTTCAAATACCTTTCGCTATGCAAATGGCTTACAGATTCAATGGGATTGGT
GTCACGCAAAATGTATTGTATGAAAATCAGAAGCTGATCGCTAATCAATTTAACAGCGCGATTGGCAAGA
TCCAAGATTCACTGTCAAGCACAGCGTCCGCCCTCGGCAAACTCCAAGATGTTGTGAATCAAAACGCCCA
GGCCCTGAATACCCTCGTGAAGCAACTGAGTTCTAACTTCGGCGCAATCTCCAGCGTCCTCAACGACATA
TTGTCCAGACTTGATAAGGTGGAAGCCGAGGTGCAAATTGATCGGCTCATCACAGGCAGGCTCCAGTCAC
TCCAAACTTATGTGACACAACAGTTGATCCGGGCTGCTGAGATACGAGCAAGCGCCAACCTGGCCGCCAC
TAAAATGTCAGAGTGCGTGCTCGGGCAGTCCAAACGGGTTGACTTTTGTGGCAAGGGCTATCACTTGATG
TCCTTCCCCCAATCCGCCCCACATGGAGTGGTCTTTCTCCACGTCACTTATGTCCCTGCTCAAGAGAAGA
ACTTTACGACAGCTCCAGCAATCTGTCACGATGGCAAAGCGCACTTTCCCAGGGAAGGCGTTTTCGTCAG
TAATGGCACGCATTGGTTTGTGACCCAAAGGAATTTCTATGAACCCCAAATCATAACCACTGACAATACA
TTTGTCTCAGGCAACTGTGATGTGGTCATTGGGATCGTGAACAACACGGTATATGATCCCCTGCAACCCG
AGTTGGATAGCTTCAAAGAGGAATTGGATAAATACTTTAAGAATCATACTTCACCCGATGTTGATCTCGG
GGACATATCAGGAATAAATGCAAGTGTCGTCAACATTCAGAAAGAGATTGATCGCCTTAATGAGGTCGCC
AAGAACTTGAATGAATCTTTGATCGACTTGCAAGAACTGGGCAAATACGAACAATATATTAAATGGCCCT
GGTACATTTGGTTGGGCTTTATCGCCGGACTTATAGCTATCGTTATGGTCACAATTATGTTGTGCTGTAT
GACTAGCTGTTGTTCCTGCTTGAAAGGATGTTGCAGTTGCGGATCTTGTTGTAAATAAAGGATCCTCTAG
AAGTTGTCTCCTCCTGCACTGACTGACTGATACAATCGATTTCTGGATCCGCAGGCCTAATCAACCTCTG
GATTACAAAATTTGTGAAAGATTGACTGGTATTCTTAACTATGTTGCTCCTTTTACGCTATGTGGATACG
CTGCTTTAATGCCTTTGTATCATGCTATTGCTTCCCGTATGGCTTTCATTTTCTCCTCCTTGTATAAATC
CTGGTTGCTGTCTCTTTATGAGGAGTTGTGGCCCGTTGTCAGGCAACGTGGCGTGGTGTGCACTGTGTTT
GCTGACGCAACCCCCACTGGTTGGGGCATTGCCACCACCTGTCAGCTCCTTTCCGGGACTTTCGCTTTCC
CCCTCCCTATTGCCACGGCGGAACTCATCGCCGCCTGCCTTGCCCGCTGCTGGACAGGGGCTCGGCTGTT
GGGCACTGACAATTCCGTGGTGTTGTCGGGGAAGCTGACGTCCTTTCCATGGCTGCTCGCCTGTGTTGCC
ACCTGGATTCTGCGCGGGACGTCCTTCTGCTACGTCCCTTCGGCCCTCAATCCAGCGGACCTTCCTTCCC
GCGGCCTGCTGCCGGCTCTGCGGCCTCTTCCGCGTCTTCGCCTTCGCCCTCAGACGAGTCGGATCTCCCT
TTGGGCCGCCTCCCCGCCTGTCTAGCTTGACTGACTGAGATACAGCGTACCTTCAGCTCACAGACATGAT
AAGATACATTGATGAGTTTGGACAAACCACAACTAGAATGCAGTGAAAAAAATGCTTTATTTGTGAAATT
TGTGATGCTATTGCTTTATTTGTAACCATTATAAGCTGCAATAAACAAGTTAACAACAACAATTGCATTC
ATTTTATGTTTCAGGTTCAGGGGGAGGTGTGGGAGGTTTTTTAAAGCAAGTAAAACCTCTACAAATGTGG
TATTGGCCCATCTCTATCGGTATCGTAGCATAACCCCTTGGGGCCTCTAAACGGGTCTTGAGGGGTTTTT
TGTGCCCCTCGGGCCGGATTGCTATCTACCGGCATTGGCGCAGAAAAAAATGCCTGATGCGACGCTGCGC
GTCTTATACTCCCACATATGCCAGATTCAGCAACGGATACGGCTTCCCCAACTTGCCCACTTCCATACGT
GTCCTCCTTACCAGAAATTTATCCTTAAGGTCGTCAGCTATCCTGCAGGCGATCTCTCGATTTCGATCAA
GACATTCCTTTAATGGTCTTTTCTGGACACCACTAGGGGTCAGAAGTAGTTCATCAAACTTTCTTCCCTC
CCTAATCTCATTGGTTACCTTGGGCTATCGAAACTTAATTAAGCGATCTGCATCTCAATTAGTCAGCAAC
CATAGTCCCGCCCCTAACTCCGCCCATCCCGCCCCTAACTCCGCCCAGTTCCGCCCATTCTCCGCCCCAT
CGCTGACTAATTTTTTTTATTTATGCAGAGGCCGAGGCCGCCTCGGCCTCTGAGCTATTCCAGAAGTAGT
GAGGAGGCTTTTTTGGAGGCCTAGGCTTTTGCAAAGGAGGTAGCCAACATGATTGAACAAGATGGATTGC
ACGCAGGTTCTCCCGCCGCTTGGGTGGAGAGGCTATTCGGCTATGACTGGGCACAACAGACAATCGGCTG
CTCTGATGCCGCCGTGTTCCGGCTGTCAGCGCAGGGGCGCCCGGTTCTTTTTGTCAAGACCGACCTGTCC
GGTGCCCTGAATGAACTCCAGGACGAGGCAGCGCGGCTATCGTGGCTGGCCACGACGGGCGTTCCTTGCG
CAGCTGTGCTCGACGTTGTCACTGAAGCGGGAAGGGACTGGCTGCTATTGGGCGAAGTGCCGGGGCAGGA
TCTCCTGTCATCTCACCTTGCTCCTGCCGAGAAAGTATCCATCATGGCTGATGCAATGCGGCGGCTGCAT
ACGCTTGATCCGGCTACCTGCCCATTCGACCACCAAGCGAAACATCGCATCGAGCGAGCACGTACTCGGA
TGGAAGCCGGTCTTGTCGATCAGGATGATCTGGACGAAGAGCATCAGGGGCTCGCGCCAGCCGAACTGTT
CGCCAGGCTCAAGGCGCGGATGCCCGACGGCGAGGATCTCGTCGTGACCCACGGCGATGCCTGCTTGCCG
AATATCATGGTGGAAAATGGCCGCTTTTCTGGATTCATCGACTGTGGCCGGCTGGGTGTGGCGGACCGCT
ATCAGGACATAGCGTTGGCTACCCGTGATATTGCTGAAGAGCTTGGCGGCGAATGGGCTGACCGCTTCCT
CGTGCTTTACGGTATCGCCGCTCCCGATTCGCAGCGCATCGCCTTCTATCGCCTTCTTGACGAGTTCTTC
TAGTATGTAAGCCCTGTGCCTTCTAGTTGCCAGCCATCTGTTGTTTGCCCCTCCCCCGTGCCTTCCTTGA
CCCTGGAAGGTGCCACTCCCACTGTCCTTTCCTAATAAAATGAGGAAATTGCATCGCATTGTCTGAGTAG
GTGTCATTCTATTCTGGGGGGTGGGGTGGGGCAGGACAGCAAGGGGGAGGATTGGGAAGACAATAGCAGG
CATGCTGGGGATGCGGTGGGCTCTATGGTTAATTAACCAGTCAAGTCAGCTACTTGGCGAGATCGACTTG
TCTGGGTTTCGACTACGCTCAGAATTGCGTCAGTCAAGTTCGATCTGGTCCTTGCTATTGCACCCGTTCT
CCGATTACGAGTTTCATTTAAATCATGTGAGCAAAAGGCCAGCAAAAGGCCAGGAACCGTAAAAAGGCCG
CGTTGCTGGCGTTTTTCCATAGGCTCCGCCCCCCTGACGAGCATCACAAAAATCGACGCTCAAGTCAGAG
GTGGCGAAACCCGACAGGACTATAAAGATACCAGGCGTTTCCCCCTGGAAGCTCCCTCGTGCGCTCTCCT
GTTCCGACCCTGCCGCTTACCGGATACCTGTCCGCCTTTCTCCCTTCGGGAAGCGTGGCGCTTTCTCATA
GCTCACGCTGTAGGTATCTCAGTTCGGTGTAGGTCGTTCGCTCCAAGCTGGGCTGTGTGCACGAACCCCC
CGTTCAGCCCGACCGCTGCGCCTTATCCGGTAACTATCGTCTTGAGTCCAACCCGGTAAGACACGACTTA
TCGCCACTGGCAGCAGCCACTGGTAACAGGATTAGCAGAGCGAGGTATGTAGGCGGTGCTACAGAGTTCT
TGAAGTGGTGGCCTAACTACGGCTACACTAGAAGAACAGTATTTGGTATCTGCGCTCTGCTGAAGCCAGT
TACCTTCGGAAAAAGAGTTGGTAGCTCTTGATCCGGCAAACAAACCACCGCTGGTAGCGGTGGTTTTTTT
GTTTGCAAGCAGCAGATTACGCGCAGAAAAAAAGGATCTCAAGAAGATCCTTTGATCTTTTCTACGGGGT
CTGACGCTCAGTGGAACGAAAACTCACGTTAAGGGATTTTGGTCATGAGATTATCAAAAAGGATCTTCAC
CTAGATCCTTTTAAATTAAAAATGAAGTTTTAAATCAATCTAAAGTATATATGAGTAAACTTGGTCTGAC
AGTTACCAATGCTTAATCAGTGAGGCACCTATCTCAGCGATCTGTCTATTTCGTTCATCCATAGTTGCAT
TTAAATTTCCGAACTCTCCAAGGCCCTCGTCGGAAAATCTTCAAACCTTTCGTCCGATCCATCTTGCAGG
CTACCTCTCGAACGAACTATCGCAAGTCTCTTGGCCGGCCTTGCGCCTTGGCTATTGCTTGGCAGCGCCT
ATCGCCAGGTATTACTCCAATCCCGAATATCCGAGATCGGGATCACCCGAGAGAAGTTCAACCTACATCC
TCAATCCCGATCTATCCGAGATCCGAGGAATATCGAAATCGGGGCGCGCCTGGTGTACCGAGAACGATCC
TCTCAGTGCGAGTCTCGACGATCCATATCGTTGCTTGGCAGTCAGCCAGTCGGAATCCAGCTTGGGACCC
AGGAAGTCCAATCGTCAGATATTGTACTCAAGCCTGGTCACGGCAGCGTACCGATCTGTTTAAACCTAGA
TATTGATAGTCTGATCGGTCAACGTATAATCGAGTCCTAGCTTTTGCAAACATCTATCAAGAGACAGGAT
CAGCAGGAGGCTTTCGCATGAGTATTCAACATTTCCGTGTCGCCCTTATTCCCTTTTTTGCGGCATTTTG
CCTTCCTGTTTTTGCTCACCCAGAAACGCTGGTGAAAGTAAAAGATGCTGAAGATCAGTTGGGTGCGCGA
GTGGGTTACATCGAACTGGATCTCAACAGCGGTAAGATCCTTGAGAGTTTTCGCCCCGAAGAACGCTTTC
CAATGATGAGCACTTTTAAAGTTCTGCTATGTGGCGCGGTATTATCCCGTATTGACGCCGGGCAAGAGCA
ACTCGGTCGCCGCATACACTATTCTCAGAATGACTTGGTTGAGTATTCACCAGTCACAGAAAAGCATCTT
ACGGATGGCATGACAGTAAGAGAATTATGCAGTGCTGCCATAACCATGAGTGATAACACTGCGGCCAACT
TACTTCTGACAACGATTGGAGGACCGAAGGAGCTAACCGCTTTTTTGCACAACATGGGGGATCATGTAAC
TCGCCTTGATCGTTGGGAACCGGAGCTGAATGAAGCCATACCAAACGACGAGCGTGACACCACGATGCCT
GTAGCAATGGCAACAACCTTGCGTAAACTATTAACTGGCGAACTACTTACTCTAGCTTCCCGGCAACAGT
TGATAGACTGGATGGAGGCGGATAAAGTTGCAGGACCACTTCTGCGCTCGGCCCTTCCGGCTGGCTGGTT
TATTGCTGATAAATCTGGAGCCGGTGAGCGTGGGTCTCGCGGTATCATTGCAGCACTGGGGCCAGATGGT
AAGCCCTCCCGTATCGTAGTTATCTACACGACGGGGAGTCAGGCAACTATGGATGAACGAAATAGACAGA
TCGCTGAGATAGGTGCCTCACTGATTAAGCATTGGTAACCGATTCTAGGTGCATTGGCGCAGAAAAAAAT
GCCTGATGCGACGCTGCGCGTCTTATACTCCCACATATGCCAGATTCAGCAACGGATACGGCTTCCCCAA
CTTGCCCACTTCCATACGTGTCCTCCTTACCAGAAATTTATCCTTAAGATCCCGAATCGTTTAAACTCGA
CTCTGGCTCTATCGAATCTCCGTCGTTTCGAGCTTACGCGAACAGCCGTGGCGCTCATTTGCTCGTCGGG
CATCGAATCTCGTCAGCTATCGTCAGCTTACCTTTTTGGCAGCGATCGCGGCTCCCGACATCTTGGACCA
TTAGCTCCACAGGTATCTTCTTCCCTCTAGTGGTCATAACAGCAGCTTCAGCTACCTCTCAATTCAAAAA
ACCCCTCAAGACCCGTTTAGAGGCCCCAAGGGGTTATGCTATCAATCGTTGCGTTACACACACAAAAAAC
CAACACACATCCATCTTCGATGGATAGCGATTTTATTATCTAACTGCTGATCGAGTGTAGCCAGATCTAG
TAATCAATTACGGGGTCATTAGTTCATAGCCCATATATGGAGTTCCGCGTTACATAACTTACGGTAAATG
GCCCGCCTGGCTGACCGCCCAACGACCCCCGCCCATTGACGTCAATAATGACGTATGTTCCCATAGTAAC
GCCAATAGGGACTTTCCATTGACGTCAATGGGTGGAGTATTTACGGTAAACTGCCCACTTGGCAGTACAT
CAAGTGTATCATATGCCAAGTACGCCCCCTATTGACGTCAATGACGGTAAATGGCCCGCCTGGCATTATG
CCCAGTACATGACCTTATGGGACTTTCCTACTTGGCAGTACATCTACGTATTAGTCATCGCTATTACCAT
GCTGATGCGGTTTTGGCAGTACATCAATGGGCGTGGATAGCGGTTTGACTCACGGGGATTTCCAAGTCTC
CACCCCATTGACGTCAATGGGAGTTTGTTTTGGCACCAAAATCAACGGGACTTTCCAAAATGTCGTAACA
ACTCCGCCCCATTGACGCAAATGGGCGGTAGGCGTGTACGGTGGGAGGTCTATATAAGCAGAGCTGGTTT
AGTGAACCGTCAGATCGCCTGGAGACGCCATCCACGCTGTTTTGACCTCCATAGAAGACACCGGGACCGA
TCCAGCCTCCCCTCGAAGCTTACATGTGGTACCGAGCTCGGATCCTGAGAACTTCAGGGTGAGTCTATGG
GACCCTTGATGTTTTCTTTCCCCTTCTTTTCTATGGTTAAGTTCATGTCATAGGAAGGGGAGAAGTAACA
GGGTACACATATTGACCAAATCAGGGTAATTTTGCATTTGTAATTTTAAAAAATGCTTTCTTCTTTTAAT
ATACTTTTTTGTTTATCTTATTTCTAATACTTTCCCTAATCTCTTTCTTTCAGGGCAATAATGATACAAT
GTATCATGCCTCTTTGCACCATTCTAAAGAATAACAGTGATAATTTCTGGGTTAAGGCAATAGCAATATT
TCTGCATATAAATATTTCTGCATATAAATTGTAACTGATGTAAGAGGTTTCATATTGCTAATAGCAGCTA
CAATCCAGCTACCATTCTGCTTTTATTTTATGGTTGGGATAAGGCTGGATTATTCTGAGTCCAAGCTAGG
CCCTTTTGCTAATCATGTTCATACCTCTTATCTTCCTCCCACAGCTCCTGGGCAACGTGCTGGTCTGTGT
GCTGGCCCATCACTTTGGCAAAGGCGGCCGCC
